>Addgene plasmid #103277 | LSB-hsa-miR-181b-2-3p | depositor full sequence | sequence record 195603 | Full Sequence
AATTGAGGGGATAACGCAGGAAAGAACATGTGAGCAAAAGGCCAGCAAAAGGCCAGGAACCGTAAAAAGG
CCGCGTTGCTGGCGTTTTTCCATAGGCTCCGCCCCCCTGACGAGCATCACAAAAATCGACGCTCAAGTCA
GAGGTGGCGAAACCCGACAGGACTATAAAGATACCAGGCGTTTCCCCCTGGAAGCTCCCTCGTGCGCTCT
CCTGTTCCGACCCTGCCGCTTACCGGATACCTGTCCGCCTTTCTCCCTTCGGGAAGCGTGGCGCTTTCTC
ATAGCTCACGCTGTAGGTATCTCAGTTCGGTGTAGGTCGTTCGCTCCAAGCTGGGCTGTGTGCACGAACC
CCCCGTTCAGCCCGACCGCTGCGCCTTATCCGGTAACTATCGTCTTGAGTCCAACCCGGTAAGACACGAC
TTATCGCCACTGGCAGCAGCCACTGGTAACAGGATTAGCAGAGCGAGGTATGTAGGCGGTGCTACAGAGT
TCTTGAAGTGGTGGCCTAACTACGGCTACACTAGAAGAACAGTATTTGGTATCTGCGCTCTGCTGAAGCC
AGTTACCTTCGGAAAAAGAGTTGGTAGCTCTTGATCCGGCAAACAAACCACCGCTGGTAGCGGTGGTTTT
TTTGTTTGCAAGCAGCAGATTACGCGCAGAAAAAAAGGATCTCAAGAAGATCCTTTGATCTTTTCTACGG
GGTCTGACGCTCAGTGGAACGAAAACTCACGTTAAGGGATTTTGGTCATGAGATTATCAAAAAGGATCTT
CACCTAGATCCTTTTAAATTAAAAATGAAGTTTTAAATCAATCTAAAGTATATATGAGTAAACTTGGTCT
GACAGTTACCAATGCTTAATCAGTGAGGCACCTATCTCAGCGATCTGTCTATTTCGTTCATCCATAGTTG
CCTGACTCCCCGTCGTGTAGATAACTACGATACGGGAGGGCTTACCATCTGGCCCCAGTGCTGCAATGAT
ACCGCGAGAACCACGCTCACCGGCTCCAGATTTATCAGCAATAAACCAGCCAGCCGGAAGGGCCGAGCGC
AGAAGTGGTCCTGCAACTTTATCCGCCTCCATCCAGTCTATTAATTGTTGCCGGGAAGCTAGAGTAAGTA
GTTCGCCAGTTAATAGTTTGCGCAACGTTGTTGCCATTGCTACAGGCATCGTGGTGTCACGCTCGTCGTT
TGGTATGGCTTCATTCAGCTCCGGTTCCCAACGATCAAGGCGAGTTACATGATCCCCCATGTTGTGCAAA
AAAGCGGTTAGCTCCTTCGGTCCTCCGATCGTTGTCAGAAGTAAGTTGGCCGCAGTGTTATCACTCATGG
TTATGGCAGCACTGCATAATTCTCTTACTGTCATGCCATCCGTAAGATGCTTTTCTGTGACTGGTGAGTA
CTCAACCAAGTCATTCTGAGAATAGTGTATGCGGCGACCGAGTTGCTCTTGCCCGGCGTCAATACGGGAT
AATACCGCGCCACATAGCAGAACTTTAAAAGTGCTCATCATTGGAAAACGTTCTTCGGGGCGAAAACTCT
CAAGGATCTTACCGCTGTTGAGATCCAGTTCGATGTAACCCACTCGTGCACCCAACTGATCTTCAGCATC
TTTTACTTTCACCAGCGTTTCTGGGTGAGCAAAAACAGGAAGGCAAAATGCCGCAAAAAAGGGAATAAGG
GCGACACGGAAATGTTGAATACTCATACTCTTCCTTTTTCAATATTATTGAAGCATTTATCAGGGTTATT
GTCTCATGAGCGGATACATATTTGAATGTAGCTCCGAATTTCTCGAGGGCTTGTCGACGACGGCGGTCTC
CGTCGTCAGGATCATGAATTCGACCCGCCTGCCACCATGACCGAGTACAAGCCCACGGTGCGCCTCGCCA
CCCGCGACGACGTCCCCCGGGCCGTACGCACCCTCGCCGCCGCGTTCGCCGACTACCCCGCCACGCGCCA
CACCGTCGACCCGGACCGCCACATCGAGCGGGTCACCGAGCTGCAAGAACTCTTCCTCACGCGCGTCGGG
CTCGACATCGGCAAGGTGTGGGTCGCGGACGACGGCGCCGCGGTGGCGGTCTGGACCACGCCGGAGAGCG
TCGAAGCGGGGGCGGTGTTCGCCGAGATCGGCCCGCGCATGGCCGAGTTGAGCGGTTCCCGGCTGGCCGC
GCAGCAACAGATGGAAGGCCTCCTGGCGCCGCACCGGCCCAAGGAGCCCGCGTGGTTCCTGGCCACCGTC
GGCGTCTCGCCCGACCACCAGGGCAAGGGTCTGGGCAGCGCCGTCGTGCTCCCCGGAGTGGAGGCGGCCG
AGCGCGCCGGGGTGCCCGCCTTCCTGGAGACATCCGCGCCCCGCAACCTCCCCTTCTACGAGCGGCTCGG
CTTCACCGTCACCGCCGACGTCGAGGTGCCCGAAGGACCGCGCACCTGGTGCATGACCCGCAAGCCCGGT
GCCTGATACGCGTGAATTCACTCCTCAGGTGCAGGCTGCCTATCAGAAGGTGGTGGCTGGTGTGGCCAAT
GCCCTGGCTCACAAATACCACTGAGATCTTTTTCCCTCTGCCAAAAATTATGGGGACATCATGAAGCCCC
TTGAGCATCTGACTTCTGGCTAATAAAGGAAATTTATTTTCATTGCAATAGTGTGTTGGAATTTTTTGTG
TCTCTCACTCGGAAGGACATATGGGAGGGCAAATCATTTAAAACATCAGAATGAGTATTTGGTTTAGAGT
TTGGCAACATATGCCCATATGCTGGCTGCCATGAACAAAGGTTGGCTATAAAGAGGTCATCAGTATATGA
AACAGCCCCCTGCTGTCCATTCCTTATTCCATAGAAAAGCCTTGACTTGAGGTTAGATTTTTTTTATATT
TTGTTTTGTGTTATTTTTTTCTTTAACATCCCTAAAATTTTCCTTACATGTTTTACTAGCCAGATTTTTC
CTCCTCTCCTGACTACTCCCAGTCATAGCTGTCCCTCTTCTCTTATGGAGATCCCTCGACCTGCAGCCCA
AGCTTGAATTCTCTAGAATTACCCTGTTATCCCTATGCTTGGTTTACCGAGCTCTTATTGGTTTTCAAAC
TTCATTGACTGTGCCCAACGCGCCTGGGAGCTCACGGGGACAGCCCCCCCCCAAAGCCCCCAGGGATGTA
ATTACGTCCCTCCCCCGCTAGGGGGCAGCAGCGAGCCGCCCGGGGCTCCGCTCCGGTCCGGCGCTCCCCC
CGCATCCCCGAGCCGGCAGCGTGCGGGGACAGCCCGGGCACGGGGAAGGTGGCACGGGATCGCTTTCCTC
TGAACGCTTCTCGCTGCTCTTTGAGCCTGCAGACACCTGGGGGGATACGGGGAAAAAGCTAGGCTGAAAG
ACCGGTTCTTAGAATGACACGCGCCTGGGAGCTCACGGGGACAGCCCCCCCCCAAAGCCCCCAGGGATGT
AATTACGTCCCTCCCCCGCTAGGGGGCAGCAGCGAGCCGCCCGGGGCTCCGCTCCGGTCCGGCGCTCCCC
CCGCATCCCCGAGCCGGCAGCGTGCGGGGACAGCCCGGGCACGGGGAAGGTGGCACGGGATCGCTTTCCT
CTGAACGCTTCTCGCTGCTCTTTGAGCCTGCAGACACCTGGGGGGATACGGGGAAAAAGCTAACTTCTGA
GACGACAACTTTGTATAGAAAAGTTGGCTCCGAATTCGCCCTTGACAGCAGAGATCCAGTTTGGTTAATT
AATTGGCTCCGGTGCCCGTCAGTGGGCAGAGCGCACATCGCCCACAGTCCCCGAGAAGTTGTGGGGAGGG
GTCGGCAATTGAACCGGTGCCTAGAGAAGGTGGCGCGGGGTAAACTGGGAAAGTGATGTCGTGTACTGGC
TCCGCCTTTTTCCCGAGGGTGGGGGAGAACCGTATATAAGTGCAGTAGTCGCCGTGAACGTTCTTTTTCG
CAACGGGTTTGCCGCCAGAACACAGGTAAGTGCCGTGTGTGGTTCCCGCGGGCCTGGCCTCTTTACGGGT
TATGGCCCTTGCGTGCCTTGAATTACTTCCACCTGGCTGCAGTACGTGATTCTTGATCCCGAGCTTCGGG
TTGGAAGTGGGTGGGAGAGTTCGAGGCCTTGCGCTTAAGGAGCCCCTTCGCCTCGTGCTTGAGTTGAGGC
CTGGCCTGGGCGCTGGGGCCGCCGCGTGCGAATCTGGTGGCACCTTCGCGCCTGTCTCGCTGCTTTCGAT
AAGTCTCTAGCCATTTAAAATTTTTGATGACCTGCTGCGACGCTTTTTTTCTGGCAAGATAGTCTTGTAA
ATGCGGGCCAAGATCTGCACACTGGTATTTCGGTTTTTGGGGCCGCGGGCGGCGACGGGGCCCGTGCGTC
CCAGCGCACATGTTCGGCGAGGCGGGGCCTGCGAGCGCGGCCACCGAGAATCGGACGGGGGTAGTCTCAA
GCTGGCCGGCCTGCTCTGGTGCCTGGCCTCGCGCCGCCGTGTATCGCCCCGCCCTGGGCGGCAAGGCTGG
CCCGGTCGGCACCAGTTGCGTGAGCGGAAAGATGGCCGCTTCCCGGCCCTGCTGCAGGGAGCTCAAAATG
GAGGACGCGGCGCTCGGGAGAGCGGGCGGGTGAGTCACCCACACAAAGGAAAAGGGCCTTTCCGTCCTCA
GCCGTCGCTTCATGTGACTCCACGGAGTACCGGGCGCCGTCCAGGCACCTCGATTAGTTCTCGAGCTTTT
GGAGTACGTCGTCTTTAGGTTGGGGGGAGGGGTTTTATGCGATGGAGTTTCCCCACACTGAGTGGGTGGA
GACTGAAGTTAGGCCAGCTTGGCACTTGATGTAATTCTCCTTGGAATTTGCCCTTTTTGAGTTTGGATCT
TGGTTCATTCTCAAGCCTCAGACAGTGGTTCAAAGTTTTTTTCTTCCATTTCAGGTGTCGTGAGAAGGGC
GAATTCGACCCAAGTTTGTACAAAAAAGCAGGCTGGATCCAGGTGCCACCATGGTGAGCGAGCTGATTAA
GGAGAACATGCACATGAAGCTGTACATGGAGGGCACCGTGAACAACCACCACTTCAAGTGCACATCCGAG
GGCGAAGGCAAGCCCTACGAGGGCACCCAGACCATGAGAATCAAGGCGGTCGAGGGCGGCCCTCTCCCCT
TCGCCTTCGACATCCTGGCTACCAGCTTCATGTACGGCAGCAAAACCTTCATCAACCACACCCAGGGCAT
CCCCGACTTCTTTAAGCAGTCCTTCCCCGAGGGCTTCACATGGGAGAGAGTCACCACATACGAAGATGGG
GGCGTGCTGACCGCTACCCAGGACACCAGCCTCCAGGACGGCTGCCTCATCTACAACGTCAAGATCAGAG
GGGTGAACTTCCCATCCAACGGCCCTGTGATGCAGAAGAAAACACTCGGCTGGGAGGCCTCCACCGAGAC
ACTGTACCCCGCTGACGGCGGCCTGGAAGGCAGAGCCGACATGGCCCTGAAGCTCGTGGGCGGGGGCCAC
CTGATCTGCAACCTTAAGACCACATACAGATCCAAGAAACCCGCTAAGAACCTCAAGATGCCCGGCGTCT
ACTATGTGGACAGGAGACTGGAAAGAATCAAGGAGGCCGACAAAGAGACATACGTCGAGCAGCACGAGGT
GGCTGTGGCCAGATACTGCGACCTCCCTAGCAAACTGGGGCACAAACTTAATTGAGAATTCTACCACCCA
GCTTTCTTGTACAAAGTGGTACGTCTCAAGACCAGAGGTCTCTGCTTCCCAGCGATGCATTCATTGATCA
GTGAGTGCATTCATTGATCAGTGAGTGCATTCATTGATCAGTGAGTGCATTCATTGATCAGTGAGCAACC
AGAAGAGACCTGTGCTTCACTCCTCAGGTGCAGGCTGCCTATCAGAAGGTGGTGGCTGGTGTGGCCAATG
CCCTGGCTCACAAATACCACTGAGATCTTTTTCCCTCTGCCAAAAATTATGGGGACATCATGAAGCCCCT
TGAGCATCTGACTTCTGGCTAATAAAGGAAATTTATTTTCATTGCAATAGTGTGTTGGAATTTTTTGTGT
CTCTCACTCGGAAGGACATATGGGAGGGCAAATCATTTAAAACATCAGAATGAGTATTTGGTTTAGAGTT
TGGCAACATATGCCCATATGCTGGCTGCCATGAACAAAGGTTGGCTATAAAGAGGTCATCAGTATATGAA
ACAGCCCCCTGCTGTCCATTCCTTATTCCATAGAAAAGCCTTGACTTGAGGTTAGATTTTTTTTATATTT
TGTTTTGTGTTATTTTTTTCTTTAACATCCCTAAAATTTTCCTTACATGTTTTACTAGCCAGATTTTTCC
TCCTCTCCTGACTACTCCCAGTCATAGCTGTCCCTCTTCTCTTATGGAGATCCCGAGCGGTGCGTTTTTA
TGCTTGTAGTATTGTATAATGTTTTTAAGATCCAAGCTTCTGACCTCTTCTCTTCCTCCCACAGGGCCTC
GAGACAATTGCATCGATGGTACCAGTGAAAGTCTGCAATGAATTCGAGTTGGCGCGCCTGTCATTCTAAA
TCTCTCTTTCAGCCTAAAGCTTTTTCCCCGTATCCCCCCAGGTGTCTGCAGGCTCAAAGAGCAGCGAGAA
GCGTTCAGAGGAAAGCGATCCCGTGCCACCTTCCCCGTGCCCGGGCTGTCCCCGCACGCTGCCGGCTCGG
GGATGCGGGGGGAGCGCCGGACCGGAGCGGAGCCCCGGGCGGCTCGCTGCTGCCCCCTAGCGGGGGAGGG
ACGTAATTACATCCCTGGGGGCTTTGGGAGGGGGCTGTCCCCGTGAGCTCCCAGGCGCGCCTGTCATTCT
AAATCTCTCTTTCAGCCTAAAGCTTTTTCCCCGTATCCCCCCAGGTGTCTGCAGGCTCAAAGAGCAGCGA
GAAGCGTTCAGAGGAAAGCGATCCCGTGCCACCTTCCCCGTGCCCGGGCTGTCCCCGCACGCTGCCGGCT
CGGGGATGCGGGGGGAGCGCCGGACCGGAGCGGAGCCCCGGGCGGCTCGCTGCTGCCCCCTAGCGGGGGA
GGGACGTAATTACATCCCTGGGGGCTTTGGGGGGGGGCTGTCCCCGTGAGCTCCCAGGCGCGCCAACTCG
GTACCGTATCGATGTCGACGTTAACGCTAGTGATATCAACTTTGTATAGAAAAGTTGGCTCCGAATTCGC
CCTTGACAGCAGAGATCCAGTTTGGTTAATTAATTGGCTCCGGTGCCCGTCAGTGGGCAGAGCGCACATC
GCCCACAGTCCCCGAGAAGTTGTGGGGAGGGGTCGGCAATTGAACCGGTGCCTAGAGAAGGTGGCGCGGG
GTAAACTGGGAAAGTGATGTCGTGTACTGGCTCCGCCTTTTTCCCGAGGGTGGGGGAGAACCGTATATAA
GTGCAGTAGTCGCCGTGAACGTTCTTTTTCGCAACGGGTTTGCCGCCAGAACACAGGTAAGTGCCGTGTG
TGGTTCCCGCGGGCCTGGCCTCTTTACGGGTTATGGCCCTTGCGTGCCTTGAATTACTTCCACCTGGCTG
CAGTACGTGATTCTTGATCCCGAGCTTCGGGTTGGAAGTGGGTGGGAGAGTTCGAGGCCTTGCGCTTAAG
GAGCCCCTTCGCCTCGTGCTTGAGTTGAGGCCTGGCCTGGGCGCTGGGGCCGCCGCGTGCGAATCTGGTG
GCACCTTCGCGCCTGTCTCGCTGCTTTCGATAAGTCTCTAGCCATTTAAAATTTTTGATGACCTGCTGCG
ACGCTTTTTTTCTGGCAAGATAGTCTTGTAAATGCGGGCCAAGATCTGCACACTGGTATTTCGGTTTTTG
GGGCCGCGGGCGGCGACGGGGCCCGTGCGTCCCAGCGCACATGTTCGGCGAGGCGGGGCCTGCGAGCGCG
GCCACCGAGAATCGGACGGGGGTAGTCTCAAGCTGGCCGGCCTGCTCTGGTGCCTGGCCTCGCGCCGCCG
TGTATCGCCCCGCCCTGGGCGGCAAGGCTGGCCCGGTCGGCACCAGTTGCGTGAGCGGAAAGATGGCCGC
TTCCCGGCCCTGCTGCAGGGAGCTCAAAATGGAGGACGCGGCGCTCGGGAGAGCGGGCGGGTGAGTCACC
CACACAAAGGAAAAGGGCCTTTCCGTCCTCAGCCGTCGCTTCATGTGACTCCACGGAGTACCGGGCGCCG
TCCAGGCACCTCGATTAGTTCTCGAGCTTTTGGAGTACGTCGTCTTTAGGTTGGGGGGAGGGGTTTTATG
CGATGGAGTTTCCCCACACTGAGTGGGTGGAGACTGAAGTTAGGCCAGCTTGGCACTTGATGTAATTCTC
CTTGGAATTTGCCCTTTTTGAGTTTGGATCTTGGTTCATTCTCAAGCCTCAGACAGTGGTTCAAAGTTTT
TTTCTTCCATTTCAGGTGTCGTGAGAAGGGCGAATTCGACCCAAGTTTGTACAAAAAAGCAGGCTCGCCA
CCATGGTGAGCAAGGGCGAGGAGCTGTTCACCGGGGTGGTGCCCATCCTGGTCGAGCTGGACGGCGACGT
AAACGGCCACAAGTTCAGCGTGAGGGGCGAGGGCGAGGGCGATGCCACCAACGGCAAGCTGACCCTGAAG
TTCATCTGCACCACCGGCAAGCTGCCCGTGCCCTGGCCCACCCTCGTGACCACCCTGAGCCACGGCGTGC
AGTGCTTCGCCCGCTACCCCGACCACATGAAGCAGCACGACTTCTTCAAGTCCGCCATGCCCGAAGGCTA
CGTCCAGGAGCGCACCATCTTCTTCAAGGACGACGGCACCTACAAGACCCGCGCCGAGGTGAAGTTCGAG
GGCGACACCCTAGTGAACCGCATCGAGCTGAAGGGCGTCGACTTCAAGGAGGACGGCAACATCCTGGGGC
ACAAGCTGGAGTACAACTTCAACAGCCACAACATCTATATCATGGCCGTCAAGCAGAAGAACGGCATCAA
GGTGAACTTCAAGATCCGCCACAACGTGGAGGACGGCAGCGTGCAGCTCGCCGACCACTACCAGCAGAAC
ACCCCCATCGGCGACGGCCCCGTGCTGCTGCCCGACAGCCACTACCTGAGCACCCAGTCCGTGCTGAGCA
AAGACCCCAACGAGAAGCGCGATCACATGGTCCTGCTGGAGTTCCGCACCGCCGCCGGGATCACTCTCGG
CATGGACGAGCTGTACAAGTAATACCACCCAGCTTTCTTGTACAAAGTGGTACGCGTGAATTCACTCCTC
AGGTGCAGGCTGCCTATCAGAAGGTGGTGGCTGGTGTGGCCAATGCCCTGGCTCACAAATACCACTGAGA
TCTTTTTCCCTCTGCCAAAAATTATGGGGACATCATGAAGCCCCTTGAGCATCTGACTTCTGGCTAATAA
AGGAAATTTATTTTCATTGCAATAGTGTGTTGGAATTTTTTGTGTCTCTCACTCGGAAGGACATATGGGA
GGGCAAATCATTTAAAACATCAGAATGAGTATTTGGTTTAGAGTTTGGCAACATATGCCCATATGCTGGC
TGCCATGAACAAAGGTTGGCTATAAAGAGGTCATCAGTATATGAAACAGCCCCCTGCTGTCCATTCCTTA
TTCCATAGAAAAGCCTTGACTTGAGGTTAGATTTTTTTTATATTTTGTTTTGTGTTATTTTTTTCTTTAA
CATCCCTAAAATTTTCCTTACATGTTTTACTAGCCAGATTTTTCCTCCTCTCCTGACTACTCCCAGTCAT
AGCTGTCCCTCTTCTCTTATGGAGATCCCTCGACCTGCAGCCCAAGCTTGGCGTAATCATGGTCATAGCT
GTTTCCTGTGTGAAATTGTTATCCGCTCACAATTCCACACAACATACGAGCCGGAAGCATAAAGTGTAAA
GCCTGGGGTGCCTAATGAGTGAGCTAACTCACATTAATTGCGTTGCGCTCACTGCCCGCTTTCCAGTCGG
GAAACCTGTCGTGCCAGCGGATCGACAGTACTAAGCTTGGTCTAATACCCAATCTCTCGTCTTATCCAGA
TGTTTTATACGCCTCTGGCCCGTGTCTCAAAATCTCTGATGTTACATTGCACAAGATAAAATAATATCAT
CATGAACAATAAAACTGTCTGCTTACATAAACAGTAATACAAGGGGTGTTATGAGCCATATTCAACGGGA
AACGTCGAGGCCGCGATTAAATTCCAACATGGATGCTGATTTATATGGGTATAAATGGGCTCGCGATAAT
GTCGGGCAATCAGGTGCGACAATCTATCGCTTGTATGGGAAGCCCGATGCGCCAGAGTTGTTTCTGAAAC
ATGGCAAAGGTAGCGTTGCCAATGATGTTACAGATGAGATGGTCAGACTAAACTGGCTGACGGAATTTAT
GCCTCTTCCGACCATCAAGCATTTTATCCGTACTCCTGATGATGCATGGTTACTCACCACTGCGATCCCC
GGAAAAACAGCATTCCAGGTATTAGAAGAATATCCTGATTCAGGTGAAAATATTGTTGATGCGCTGGCAG
TGTTCCTGCGCCGGTTGCATTCGATTCCTGTTTGTAATTGTCCTTTTAACAGCGATCGCGTATTTCGTCT
CGCTCAGGCGCAATCACGAATGAATAACGGTTTGGTTGATGCGAGTGATTTTGATGACGAGCGTAATGGC
TGGCCTGTTGAACAAGTCTGGAAAGAAATGCATAAACTTTTGCCATTCTCACCGGATTCAGTCGTCACTC
ATGGTGATTTCTCACTTGATAACCTTATTTTTGACGAGGGGAAATTAATAGGTTGTATTGATGTTGGACG
AGTCGGAATCGCAGACCGATACCAGGATCTTGCCATCCTATGGAACTGCCTCGGTGAGTTTTCTCCTTCA
TTACAGAAACGGCTTTTTCAAAAATATGGTATTGATAATCCTGATATGAATAAATTGCAGTTTCATTTGA
TGCTCGATGAGTTTTTCTAATCAGAATTGGTTAATTGGTTGTAACACTGGCAGAGCATTACGCTGACTTG
ACGGGACGGCGCAAGCTCATGACCAAAATCCCTTAACGTGAGTTACGCGTCGTTCCACTGAGCGTCAGAG
GTATCACTAGTATTACAGAGGTAAGTTATAACAGTCGCCTAACCC
Features (pLannotate 1.2.2; 28 found; start..end, strand, type, name):
     87..675     -  rep_origin     ori: high-copy-number ColE1/pMB1/pBR322/pUC origin of replication
    846..1706    -  CDS            AmpR: β-lactamase; bla; confers resistance to ampicillin, carbenicillin, and related antibiotics
   1707..1778    -  promoter       AmpR promoter: bla
   1857..2456    +  CDS            PuroR: puromycin N-acetyltransferase; pac from Streptomyces alboniger; confers resistance to puromycin
   2461..2541    +  CDS            HBB (fragment): HBB_PONPY - Experimental evidence at transcript level: Swiss-Prot protein existence level 2. Involved in oxygen transport from the lung to the various peripheral tissues. From Pongo pygmaeus (Bornean orangutan).
   2612..2667    +  polyA_signal   β-globin poly(A) signal: rabbit β-globin polyadenylation signal (Gil and Proudfoot, 1987)
   3646..3666    +  protein_bind   attB4: mutant version of attB; core recombination site for the Gateway® BP reaction BP Clonase™
   3734..3945    +  promoter       EF-1α core promoter: core promoter for human elongation factor EF-1α
   3946..4884    +  intron         EF-1α intron A: intron upstream of the start codon of human EF-1α
   4911..4931    +  protein_bind   attB1: mutant version of attB; core recombination site for the Gateway® BP reaction BP Clonase™
   4951..5646    +  CDS            mKate2: mKate2 is a basic (constitutively fluorescent) red fluorescent protein published in 2009, derived from Entacmaea quadricolor. It is reported to be a rapidly-maturing monomer with moderate acid sensitivity.
   5666..5690    -  protein_bind   attB2: mutant version of attB; recombination site for the Gateway® BP reaction BP Clonase™
   5826..5900    +  CDS            HBB (fragment): HBB_PONPY - Experimental evidence at transcript level: Swiss-Prot protein existence level 2. Involved in oxygen transport from the lung to the various peripheral tissues. From Pongo pygmaeus (Bornean orangutan).
   5971..6026    +  polyA_signal   β-globin poly(A) signal: rabbit β-globin polyadenylation signal (Gil and Proudfoot, 1987)
   6410..6435    +  misc_feature   SA: splice acceptor site
   7107..7127    +  protein_bind   attB4: mutant version of attB; core recombination site for the Gateway® BP reaction BP Clonase™
   7195..7406    +  promoter       EF-1α core promoter: core promoter for human elongation factor EF-1α
   7407..8345    +  intron         EF-1α intron A: intron upstream of the start codon of human EF-1α
   8372..8392    +  protein_bind   attB1: mutant version of attB; core recombination site for the Gateway® BP reaction BP Clonase™
   8403..9119    +  CDS            EBFP2: EBFP2 is a basic (constitutively fluorescent) blue fluorescent protein published in 2007, derived from Aequorea victoria. It is reported to be a rapidly-maturing monomer with moderate acid sensitivity.
   9127..9151    -  protein_bind   attB2: mutant version of attB; recombination site for the Gateway® BP reaction BP Clonase™
   9155..9235    +  CDS            HBB (fragment): HBB_PONPY - Experimental evidence at transcript level: Swiss-Prot protein existence level 2. Involved in oxygen transport from the lung to the various peripheral tissues. From Pongo pygmaeus (Bornean orangutan).
   9306..9361    +  polyA_signal   β-globin poly(A) signal: rabbit β-globin polyadenylation signal (Gil and Proudfoot, 1987)
   9744..9766    -  protein_bind   lac operator (fragment): The lac repressor binds to the lac operator to inhibit transcription in E. coli. This inhibition can be relieved by adding lactose or isopropyl-β-D-thiogalactopyranoside (IPTG). lac repressor encoded by lacI
   9770..9800    -  promoter       lac promoter: promoter for the E. coli lac operon
   9815..9836    -  protein_bind   CAP binding site: CAP binding activates transcription in the presence of cAMP. E. coli catabolite activator protein
   9849..9888    -  CDS            lacI (fragment): lac repressor; lacI; The lac repressor binds to the lac operator to inhibit transcription in E. coli. This inhibition can be relieved by adding lactose or isopropyl-β-D-thiogalactopyranoside (IPTG).
  10061..10870   +  CDS            KanR: aminoglycoside phosphotransferase; aph(3')-Ia; confers resistance to kanamycin in bacteria or G418 (Geneticin®) in eukaryotes
