[The description below was written by a language model from this plasmid's Addgene catalogue record and pLannotate feature annotations shown in this document.]
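Description:
LSB-hsa-miR-181b-2-3p is a mammalian expression and synthetic-biology plasmid built on the Low Sensor Backbone (LSB), designed as a two-colour fluorescent sensor of microRNA activity. The depositor's full sequence is about 11 kb. It replicates in E. coli from a high-copy ColE1/pUC-type origin and carries both a β-lactamase gene (ampicillin) and an aph(3')-Ia gene (kanamycin), matching the dual selection listed in the catalogue entry. A remnant of the lac promoter/operator region is also annotated in the backbone.

The payload consists of two parallel transcription units with the same architecture. Each has a human EF-1α core promoter with its intron A, a fluorescent protein coding sequence flanked by Gateway attB recombination scars (attB4, attB1, attB2), and a rabbit β-globin polyadenylation region. One unit expresses the red protein mKate2 and, according to the record, carries a target site for human miR-181b-2-3p in its 3' UTR; this site is not separately annotated in the feature table. The other unit expresses EBFP2 without the target and serves as an internal reference. When the miRNA is active in transfected cells, mKate2 is repressed relative to EBFP2, so the red-to-blue ratio reports miRNA activity.

A puromycin N-acetyltransferase gene followed by a third β-globin poly(A) signal permits puromycin selection in mammalian cells, although no promoter for it is annotated. The depositor notes that the repeated poly(A) elements make the plasmid inherently unstable. Short insertions flanking the puromycin coding region also differ between the recorded and physical sequences, without affecting selection.
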