Addgene plasmid #103277: LSB-hsa-miR-181b-2-3p
Purpose: Used to sense miRNA activity using fluorescence based tools. hsa-miR-181b-2-3p target in 3' UTR of of mKate. miRNA activity can be measured by the repression of mKate2 relative to EBFP2 fluorescent proteins . Plasmid is inherently unstable; please see Depositor Comments
Depositing lab: Ron Weiss. Depositing organization: Massachusetts Institute of Technology. Publication: A mixed antagonistic/synergistic miRNA repression model enables accurate predictions of multi-input miRNA sensor activity. Gam JJ, Babb J, Weiss R. Nat Commun. 2018 Jun 22;9(1):2430. doi: 10.1038/s41467-018-04575-0. PubMed 29934631.
Backbone
  Vector backbone: Low Sensor Backbone (LSB)
  Vector type: Mammalian Expression, Synthetic Biology
Growth in bacteria
  Bacterial resistance: Ampicillin and Kanamycin, 100 & 50 μg/mL
  Growth temperature: 30°C
  Growth strain: NEB Stable
  Copy number: High Copy
Gene/Insert
  Gene/Insert name: hsa-miR-181b-2-3p target
  Species: H. sapiens (human)
  Promoter: EF-1a
  Cloning method: Gibson Cloning
Terms and licenses: Academic/Nonprofit Terms; Industry Terms: Not Available to Industry
Depositor comments: Please note that this plasmid is inherently unstable due to a repeating poly A element. We recommend performing a diagnostic digest on multiple colonies upon receipt. The depositors would like to note the presence of several discrepancies between the depositor sequence and physical plasmid sequence. In particular, the sequences upstream and downstream of the puromycin coding region have 10 bp insertions which do not affect the ability to perform puromycin selection. The sequences for those regions within the physical plasmids are as follows: Upstream of Puro: GAATTCGACCGCCTGTCTCAAGGTGCCACC; Downstream of Puro: GCTTTGAGACTACGCGTGAATTCACTCCTC.
How to cite: LSB-hsa-miR-181b-2-3p was a gift from Ron Weiss (Addgene plasmid # 103277 ; http://n2t.net/addgene:103277 ; RRID:Addgene_103277)
