>Addgene plasmid #103277 | LSB-hsa-miR-181b-2-3p | depositor partial sequence | sequence record 195604 | hsa-miR-181b-2-3p target
TGCATTCATTGATCAGTGAG
