>Addgene plasmid #103277 | LSB-hsa-miR-181b-2-3p | addgene partial sequence | sequence record 270229 | mKate2-F 5'-ACCCGCTAAGAACCTCAAGA-3'
GAATCAAGGAGGCCGACAAAGAGACATACGTCGAGCAGCACGAGGTGGCTGTGGCCAGATACTGCGACCT
CCCTAGCAAACTGGGGCACAAACTTAATTGAGAATTCTACCACCCAGCTTTCTTGTACAAAGTGGTACGT
CTCAAGACCAGAGGTCTCTGCTTCCCAGCGATGCATTCATTGATCAGTGAGTGCATTCATTGATCAGTGA
GTGCATTCATTGATCAGTGAGTGCATTCATTGATCAGTGAGCAACCAGAAGAGACCTGTGCTTCACTCCT
CAGGTGCAGGCTGCCTATCAGAAGGTGGTGGCTGGTGTGGCCAATGCCCTGGCTCACAAATACCACTGAG
ATCTTTTTCCCTCTGCCAAAAATTATGGGGACATCATGAAGCCCCTTGAGCATCTGACTTCTGGCTAATA
AAGGAAATTTATTTTCATTGCAATAGTGTGTTGGAATTTTTTGTGTCTCTCACTCGGAAGGACATATGGG
AGGGCAAATCATTTAAAACATCAGAATGAGTATTTGGTTTAGAGTTTGGCAACATATGCCCATATGCTGG
CTGCCATGAACAAAGGTTGGCTATAAAGAGGTCATCAGTATATGAAACAGCCCCCTGCTGTCCATTCCTT
ATTCCATAGAAAAGCCTTGACTTGAGGTTAGATTTTTTTT
